>Addgene plasmid #90940 | WEE1 F9.4 gRNA | addgene full sequence | sequence record 183137 | Addgene NGS Result
AGCCGAACGACCGAGCGCAGCGAGTCAGTGAGCGAGGAAGCGGAAGAGCGCCCAATACGCAAACCGCCTC
TCCCCGCGCGTTGGCCGATTCATTAATGCAGCTGGCACGACAGGTTTCCCGACTGGAAAGCGGGCAGTGA
GCGCAACGCAATTAATGTGAGTTAGCTCACTCATTAGGCACCCCAGGCTTTACACTTTATGCTTCCGGCT
CGTATGTTGTGTGGAATTGTGAGCGGATAACAATTTCACACAGGAAACAGCTATGACCATGATTACGCCA
AGCGCGCAATTAACCCTCACTAAAGGGAACAAAAGCTGGAGCTGCAAGCTTAATGTAGTCTTATGCAATA
CTCTTGTAGTCTTGCAACATGGTAACGATGAGTTAGCAACATGCCTTACAAGGAGAGAAAAAGCACCGTG
CATGCCGATTGGTGGAAGTAAGGTGGTACGATCGTGCCTTATTAGGAAGGCAACAGACGGGTCTGACATG
GATTGGACGAACCACTGAATTGCCGCATTGCAGAGATATTGTATTTAAGTGCCTAGCTCGATACATAAAC
GGGTCTCTCTGGTTAGACCAGATCTGAGCCTGGGAGCTCTCTGGCTAACTAGGGAACCCACTGCTTAAGC
CTCAATAAAGCTTGCCTTGAGTGCTTCAAGTAGTGTGTGCCCGTCTGTTGTGTGACTCTGGTAACTAGAG
ATCCCTCAGACCCTTTTAGTCAGTGTGGAAAATCTCTAGCAGTGGCGCCCGAACAGGGACTTGAAAGCGA
AAGGGAAACCAGAGGAGCTCTCTCGACGCAGGACTCGGCTTGCTGAAGCGCGCACGGCAAGAGGCGAGGG
GCGGCGACTGGTGAGTACGCCAAAAATTTTGACTAGCGGAGGCTAGAAGGAGAGAGATGGGTGCGAGAGC
GTCAGTATTAAGCGGGGGAGAATTAGATCGCGATGGGAAAAAATTCGGTTAAGGCCAGGGGGAAAGAAAA
AATATAAATTAAAACATATAGTATGGGCAAGCAGGGAGCTAGAACGATTCGCAGTTAATCCTGGCCTGTT
AGAAACATCAGAAGGCTGTAGACAAATACTGGGACAGCTACAACCATCCCTTCAGACAGGATCAGAAGAA
CTTAGATCATTATATAATACAGTAGCAACCCTCTATTGTGTGCATCAAAGGATAGAGATAAAAGACACCA
AGGAAGCTTTAGACAAGATAGAGGAAGAGCAAAACAAAAGTAAGACCACCGCACAGCAAGCGGCCGCTGA
TCTTCAGACCTGGAGGAGGAGATATGAGGGACAATTGGAGAAGTGAATTATATAAATATAAAGTAGTAAA
AATTGAACCATTAGGAGTAGCACCCACCAAGGCAAAGAGAAGAGTGGTGCAGAGAGAAAAAAGAGCAGTG
GGAATAGGAGCTTTGTTCCTTGGGTTCTTGGGAGCAGCAGGAAGCACTATGGGCGCAGCGTCAATGACGC
TGACGGTACAGGCCAGACAATTATTGTCTGGTATAGTGCAGCAGCAGAACAATTTGCTGAGGGCTATTGA
GGCGCAACAGCATCTGTTGCAACTCACAGTCTGGGGCATCAAGCAGCTCCAGGCAAGAATCCTGGCTGTG
GAAAGATACCTAAAGGATCAACAGCTCCTGGGGATTTGGGGTTGCTCTGGAAAACTCATTTGCACCACTG
CTGTGCCTTGGAATGCTAGTTGGAGTAATAAATCTCTGGAACAGATTTGGAATCACACGACCTGGATGGA
GTGGGACAGAGAAATTAACAATTACACAAGCTTAATACACTCCTTAATTGAAGAATCGCAAAACCAGCAA
GAAAAGAATGAACAAGAATTATTGGAATTAGATAAATGGGCAAGTTTGTGGAATTGGTTTAACATAACAA
ATTGGCTGTGGTATATAAAATTATTCATAATGATAGTAGGAGGCTTGGTAGGTTTAAGAATAGTTTTTGC
TGTACTTTCTATAGTGAATAGAGTTAGGCAGGGATATTCACCATTATCGTTTCAGACCCACCTCCCAACC
CCGAGGGGACCCAGAGAGGGCCTATTTCCCATGATTCCTTCATATTTGCATATACGATACAAGGCTGTTA
GAGAGATAATTAGAATTAATTTGACTGTAAACACAAAGATATTAGTACAAAATACGTGACGTAGAAAGTA
ATAATTTCTTGGGTAGTTTGCAGTTTTAAAATTATGTTTTAAAATGGACTATCATATGCTTACCGTAACT
TGAAAGTATTTCGATTTCTTGGCTTTATATATCTTGTGGAAAGGACGAAACACCGAAGACCTTCAGCAAT
GGCACGTTTAAGAGCTATGCTGGAAACAGCATAGCAAGTTTAAATAAGGCTAGTCCGTTATCAACTTGAA
AAAGTGGCACCGAGTCGGTGCTTTTTTTGAATTCTAGATCTTGAGACAAATGGCAGTATTCATCCACAAT
TTTAAAAGAAAAGGGGGGATTGGGGGGTACAGTGCAGGGGAAAGAATAGTAGACATAATAGCAACAGACA
TACAAACTAAAGAATTACAAAAACAAATTACAAAAATTCAAAATTTTCGGGTTTATTACAGGGACAGCAG
AGATCCACTTTGGCGCCGGCTCGAGTGGCTCCGGTGCCCGTCAGTGGGCAGAGCGCACATCGCCCACAGT
CCCCGAGAAGTTGGGGGGAGGGGTCGGCAATTGAACCGGTGCCTAGAGAAGGTGGCGCGGGGTAAACTGG
GAAAGTGATGTCGTGTACTGGCTCCGCCTTTTTCCCGAGGGTGGGGGAGAACCGTATATAAGTGCAGTAG
TCGCCGTGAACGTTCTTTTTCGCAACGGGTTTGCCGCCAGAACACAGGTGTCGTGACGCGGGATCCGCCA
CCATGACCGAGTACAAGCCCACGGTGCGCCTCGCCACCCGCGACGACGTCCCCAGGGCCGTACGCACCCT
CGCCGCCGCGTTCGCCGACTACCCCGCCACGCGCCACACCGTCGATCCGGACCGCCACATCGAGCGGGTC
ACCGAGCTGCAAGAACTCTTCCTCACGCGCGTCGGGCTCGACATCGGCAAGGTGTGGGTCGCGGACGACG
GCGCCGCGGTGGCGGTCTGGACCACGCCGGAGAGCGTCGAAGCGGGGGCGGTGTTCGCCGAGATCGGCCC
GCGCATGGCCGAGTTGAGCGGTTCCCGGCTGGCCGCGCAGCAACAGATGGAAGGCCTCCTGGCGCCGCAC
CGGCCCAAGGAGCCCGCGTGGTTCCTGGCCACCGTCGGAGTCTCGCCCGACCACCAGGGCAAGGGTCTGG
GCAGCGCCGTCGTGCTCCCCGGAGTGGAGGCGGCCGAGCGCGCCGGGGTGCCCGCCTTCCTGGAGACCTC
CGCGCCCCGCAACCTCCCCTTCTACGAGCGGCTCGGCTTCACCGTCACCGCCGACGTCGAGGTGCCCGAA
GGACCGCGCACCTGGTGCATGACCCGCAAGCCCGGTGCCTGAACGCGTTAAGTCGACAATCAACCTCTGG
ATTACAAAATTTGTGAAAGATTGACTGGTATTCTTAACTATGTTGCTCCTTTTACGCTATGTGGATACGC
TGCTTTAATGCCTTTGTATCATGCTATTGCTTCCCGTATGGCTTTCATTTTCTCCTCCTTGTATAAATCC
TGGTTGCTGTCTCTTTATGAGGAGTTGTGGCCCGTTGTCAGGCAACGTGGCGTGGTGTGCACTGTGTTTG
CTGACGCAACCCCCACTGGTTGGGGCATTGCCACCACCTGTCAGCTCCTTTCCGGGACTTTCGCTTTCCC
CCTCCCTATTGCCACGGCGGAACTCATCGCCGCCTGCCTTGCCCGCTGCTGGACAGGGGCTCGGCTGTTG
GGCACTGACAATTCCGTGGTGTTGTCGGGGAAATCATCGTCCTTTCCTTGGCTGCTCGCCTGTGTTGCCA
CCTGGATTCTGCGCGGGACGTCCTTCTGCTACGTCCCTTCGGCCCTCAATCCAGCGGACCTTCCTTCCCG
CGGCCTGCTGCCGGCTCTGCGGCCTCTTCCGCGTCTTCGCCTTCGCCCTCAGACGAGTCGGATCTCCCTT
TGGGCCGCCTCCCCGCGTCGACTTTAAGACCAATGACTTACAAGGCAGCTGTAGATCTTAGCCACTTTTT
AAAAGAAAAGGGGGGACTGGAAGGGCTAATTCACTCCCAACGAAGACAAGATCTGCTTTTTGCTTGTACT
GGGTCTCTCTGGTTAGACCAGATCTGAGCCTGGGAGCTCTCTGGCTAACTAGGGAACCCACTGCTTAAGC
CTCAATAAAGCTTGCCTTGAGTGCTTCAAGTAGTGTGTGCCCGTCTGTTGTGTGACTCTGGTAACTAGAG
ATCCCTCAGACCCTTTTAGTCAGTGTGGAAAATCTCTAGCAGTACGTATAGTAGTTCATGTCATCTTATT
ATTCAGTATTTATAACTTGCAAAGAAATGAATATCAGAGAGTGAGAGGAACTTGTTTATTGCAGCTTATA
ATGGTTACAAATAAAGCAATAGCATCACAAATTTCACAAATAAAGCATTTTTTTCACTGCATTCTAGTTG
TGGTTTGTCCAAACTCATCAATGTATCTTATCATGTCTGGCTCTAGCTATCCCGCCCCTAACTCCGCCCA
TCCCGCCCCTAACTCCGCCCAGTTCCGCCCATTCTCCGCCCCATGGCTGACTAATTTTTTTTATTTATGC
AGAGGCCGAGGCCGCCTCGGCCTCTGAGCTATTCCAGAAGTAGTGAGGAGGCTTTTTTGGAGGCCTAGGG
ACGTACCCAATTCGCCCTATAGTGAGTCGTATTACGCGCGCTCACTGGCCGTCGTTTTACAACGTCGTGA
CTGGGAAAACCCTGGCGTTACCCAACTTAATCGCCTTGCAGCACATCCCCCTTTCGCCAGCTGGCGTAAT
AGCGAAGAGGCCCGCACCGATCGCCCTTCCCAACAGTTGCGCAGCCTGAATGGCGAATGGG
[124 nt withheld, positions 4962-5085]
C
[91 nt withheld, positions 5087-5177]
A
[49 nt withheld, positions 5179-5227]
CCTTTGACGTTGGAGTCCACGTTCTTT
[37 nt withheld, positions 5255-5291]
ACCCTATCTCGGTCTATTCTTTTGATTTATAAGGGATTTTGCCGATTTCGGCCTATTGGTTAAAAAATGA
GCTGATTTAACAAAAATTTAACGCGAATTTTAACAAAATATTAACGCTTACAATTTAGGTGGCACTTTTC
GGGGAAATGTGCGCGGAACCCCTATTTGTTTATTTTTCTAAATACATTCAAATATGTATCCGCTCATGAG
ACAATAACCCTGATAAATGCTTCAATAATATTGAAAAAGGAAGAGTATGAGTATTCAACATTTCCGTGTC
GCCCTTATTCCCTTTTTTGCGGCATTTTGCCTTCCTGTTTTTGCTCACCCAGAAACGCTGGTGAAAGTAA
AAGATGCTGAAGATCAGTTGGGTGCACGAGTGGGTTACATCGAACTGGATCTCAACAGCGGTAAGATCCT
TGAGAGTTTTCGCCCCGAAGAACGTTTTCCAATGATGAGCACTTTTAAAGTTCTGCTATGTGGCGCGGTA
TTATCCCGTATTGACGCCGGGCAAGAGCAACTCGGTCGCCGCATACACTATTCTCAGAATGACTTGGTTG
AGTACTCACCAGTCACAGAAAAGCATCTTACGGATGGCATGACAGTAAGAGAATTATGCAGTGCTGCCAT
AACCATGAGTGATAACACTGCGGCCAACTTACTTCTGACAACGATCGGAGGACCGAAGGAGCTAACCGCT
TTTTTGCACAACATGGGGGATCATGTAACTCGCCTTGATCGTTGGGAACCGGAGCTGAATGAAGCCATAC
CAAACGACGAGCGTGACACCACGATGCCTGTAGCAATGGCAACAACGTTGCGCAAACTATTAACTGGCGA
ACTACTTACTCTAGCTTCCCGGCAACAATTAATAGACTGGATGGAGGCGGATAAAGTTGCAGGACCACTT
CTGCGCTCGGCCCTTCCGGCTGGCTGGTTTATTGCTGATAAATCTGGAGCCGGTGAGCGTGGGTCTCGCG
GTATCATTGCAGCACTGGGGCCAGATGGTAAGCCCTCCCGTATCGTAGTTATCTACACGACGGGGAGTCA
GGCAACTATGGATGAACGAAATAGACAGATCGCTGAGATAGGTGCCTCACTGATTAAGCATTGGTAACTG
TCAGACCAAGTTTACTCATATATACTTTAGATTGATTTAAAACTTCATTTTTAATTTAAAAGGATCTAGG
TGAAGATCCTTTTTGATAATCTCATGACCAAAATCCCTTAACGTGAGTTTTCGTTCCACTGAGCGTCAGA
CCCCGTAGAAAAGATCAAAGGATCTTCTTGAGATCCTTTTTTTCTGCGCGTAATCTGCTGCTTGCAAACA
AAAAAACCACCGCTACCAGCGGTGGTTTGTTTGCCGGATCAAGAGCTACCAACTCTTTTTCCGAAGGTAA
CTGGCTTCAGCAGAGCGCAGATACCAAATACTGTTCTTCTAGTGTAGCCGTAGTTAGGCCACCACTTCAA
GAACTCTGTAGCACCGCCTACATACCTCGCTCTGCTAATCCTGTTACCAGTGGCTGCTGCCAGTGGCGAT
AAGTCGTGTCTTACCGGGTTGGACTCAAGACGATAGTTACCGGATAAGGCGCAGCGGTCGGGCTGAACGG
GGGGTTCGTGCACACAGCCCAGCTTGGAGCGAACGACCTACACCGAACTGAGATACCTACAGCGTGAGCT
ATGAGAAAGCGCCACGCTTCCCGAAGGGAGAAAGGCGGACAGGTATCCGGTAAGCGGCAGGGTCGGAACA
GGAGAGCGCACGAGGGAGCTTCCAGGGGGAAACGCCTGGTATCTTTATAGTCCTGTCGGGTTTCGCCACC
TCTGACTTGAGCGTCGATTTTTGTGATGCTCGTCAGGGGGGCGGAGCCTATGGAAAAACGCCAGCAACGC
GGCCTTTTTACGGTTCCTGGCCTTTTGCTGGCCTTTTGCTCACATGTTCTTTCCTGCGTTATCCCCTGAT
TCTGTGGATAACCGTATTACCGCCTTTGAGTGAGCTGATACCGCTCGCCGC
Features (pLannotate 1.2.2; 28 found; start..end, strand, type, name):
      4..46      +  rep_origin     RSF ori (fragment): Plasmids containing the RSF 1030 origin of replication can be propagated in E. coli cells that contain additional plasmids with compatible origins.
     48..140     +  CDS            lacI (fragment): lac repressor; lacI; The lac repressor binds to the lac operator to inhibit transcription in E. coli. This inhibition can be relieved by adding lactose or isopropyl-β-D-thiogalactopyranoside (IPTG).
    153..174     +  protein_bind   CAP binding site: CAP binding activates transcription in the presence of cAMP. E. coli catabolite activator protein
    189..219     +  promoter       lac promoter: promoter for the E. coli lac operon
    227..243     +  protein_bind   lac operator: The lac repressor binds to the lac operator to inhibit transcription in E. coli. This inhibition can be relieved by adding lactose or isopropyl-β-D-thiogalactopyranoside (IPTG). lac repressor encoded by lacI
    288..306     +  promoter       T3 promoter: promoter for bacteriophage T3 RNA polymerase
    334..560     +  promoter       RSV promoter: Rous sarcoma virus enhancer/promoter
    561..741     +  LTR            5' LTR (truncated): truncated 5' long terminal repeat (LTR) from HIV-1
    788..913     +  misc_feature   HIV-1 Ψ: packaging signal of human immunodeficiency virus type 1
    897..1260    +  CDS            HIV-1 gag (fragment): gag protein from human immunodeficiency virus 1; gag
   1406..1639    +  misc_feature   RRE: The Rev response element (RRE) of HIV-1 allows for Rev-dependent mRNA export from the nucleus to the cytoplasm.
   2016..2042    +  CDS            Rev (fragment): human immunodeficiency virus 1 (HIV-1) Rev protein; rev; enhances nuclear export of unspliced and incompletely spliced viral mRNAs
   2046..2286    +  promoter       U6 promoter: RNA polymerase III promoter for human U6 snRNA
   2334..2401    +  misc_RNA       tracrRNA (fragment): trans-activating CRISPR RNA for the Streptococcus pyogenes CRISPR/Cas9 system
   2450..2567    +  misc_feature   cPPT/CTS: central polypurine tract and central termination sequence of HIV-1
   2636..2847    +  promoter       EF-1α core promoter: core promoter for human elongation factor EF-1α
   2873..3472    +  CDS            PuroR (fragment): puromycin N-acetyltransferase; pac from Streptomyces; confers resistance to puromycin
   3488..4076    +  misc_feature   WPRE: woodchuck hepatitis virus posttranscriptional regulatory element
   4127..4146    +  misc_feature   cPPT/CTS (fragment): central polypurine tract and central termination sequence of HIV-1
   4148..4381    +  LTR            3' LTR (ΔU3): self-inactivating 3' long terminal repeat (LTR) from HIV-1
   4459..4580    +  polyA_signal   SV40 poly(A) signal: SV40 polyadenylation signal
   4620..4755    +  rep_origin     SV40 ori: SV40 origin of replication
   4776..4794    -  promoter       T7 promoter: promoter for bacteriophage T7 RNA polymerase
   4802..4957    +  CDS            lacZα (fragment): LacZα fragment of β-galactosidase; lacZ fragment
   4962..5390    +  rep_origin     f1 ori (sequence partly withheld): f1 bacteriophage origin of replication; arrow indicates direction of (+) strand synthesis
   5443..5547    +  promoter       AmpR promoter: bla
   5548..6408    +  CDS            AmpR: β-lactamase; bla; confers resistance to ampicillin, carbenicillin, and related antibiotics
   6579..7167    +  rep_origin     ori: high-copy-number ColE1/pMB1/pBR322/pUC origin of replication
