[The description below was written by a language model from this plasmid's Addgene catalogue record and pLannotate feature annotations shown in this document.]
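Description:
WEE1 F9.4 gRNA is a third-generation lentiviral CRISPR guide plasmid built on the pLenti-sgRNA backbone and designed to express a single guide RNA against human WEE1. It is maintained in E. coli through a high-copy ColE1/pUC-type origin and an ampicillin resistance (β-lactamase) cassette. An f1 origin, an SV40 origin and remnants of lac/lacZα cloning-vector sequence are also annotated in the backbone. The catalogue lists the backbone without insert as 9,151 bp, whereas the sequenced record is 7,302 nt. This would fit loss of a filler fragment when the guide oligos were cloned between the two BsmBI sites, which were destroyed in the process, but the record does not explain the difference.

The viral portion has the usual self-inactivating layout. An RSV promoter drives a truncated HIV-1 5' LTR, making genomic RNA production Tat-independent. This is followed by the Ψ packaging signal with a partial gag sequence, the Rev response element for nuclear export, a cPPT/CTS element and a ΔU3 3' LTR with a downstream SV40 polyadenylation signal. Between the LTRs, a human U6 RNA polymerase III promoter transcribes the WEE1-targeting spacer fused to the Streptococcus pyogenes Cas9 guide scaffold (annotated as a tracrRNA fragment). A separate EF-1α core promoter drives puromycin N-acetyltransferase, with a WPRE to enhance expression, allowing puromycin selection of transduced cells.

No Cas9 is encoded, so the nuclease must be supplied separately, for example by a Cas9-expressing cell line. The plasmid belongs to a guide series used to generate human cell-cycle gene knockouts and to analyse the resulting phenotypes, including p53-dependent responses.
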