Addgene plasmid #90940: WEE1 F9.4 gRNA
Purpose: 3rd generation lentiviral gRNA plasmid targeting human WEE1
Depositing lab: Iain Cheeseman. Depositing organization: Whitehead Institute for Biomedical Research. Publication: Large-Scale Analysis of CRISPR/Cas9 Cell-Cycle Knockouts Reveals the Diversity of p53-Dependent Responses to Cell-Cycle Defects. McKinley KL, Cheeseman IM. Dev Cell. 2017 Feb 27;40(4):405-420.e2. doi: 10.1016/j.devcel.2017.01.012. Epub 2017 Feb 16. PubMed 28216383.
Backbone
  Vector backbone: pLenti-sgRNA
  Backbone manufacturer: Eric Lander & David Sabatini labs (Addgene plasmid #71409)
  Backbone size w/o insert (bp): 9151
  Vector type: Lentiviral, CRISPR
  Selectable markers: Puromycin
Growth in bacteria
  Bacterial resistance: Ampicillin, 100 μg/mL
  Growth temperature: 37°C
  Growth strain: NEB Stable
  Copy number: Unknown
Gene/Insert
  Gene/Insert name: WEE1 (Guide Designation F9.4) (alt name: pKMKO series)
  gRNA/shRNA sequence: CACCgAAGACCTTCAGCAATGGCAC
  Species: H. sapiens (human)
  Promoter: U6
  Cloning method: Restriction Enzyme; 5′ cloning site BsmBI (destroyed during cloning); 3′ cloning site BsmBI (destroyed during cloning)
  Sequencing primers: 5′ hU6-F (5'-GAGGGCCTATTTCCCATGATT-3'); 3′ EF1a-R (5'-CACGGCGACTACTGCACTTA-3')
Terms and licenses: Academic/Nonprofit Terms; Industry Terms: Not Available to Industry
Depositor comments: Please note that gRNA target sequence listed is not strictly the 20nt spacer sequence, but also contains the 5' BsmBI overhang. For more information about knockout human cell lines generated using this plasmid, please see http://cellcycleknockouts.wi.mit.edu/ .
How to cite: WEE1 F9.4 gRNA was a gift from Iain Cheeseman (Addgene plasmid # 90940 ; http://n2t.net/addgene:90940 ; RRID:Addgene_90940)
